Addgene plasmid #45260: pBabe_puro_DEST_MYNN
Depositing lab: William Hahn. Depositing organization: Dana-Farber Cancer Institute. Publication: Systematic interrogation of 3q26 identifies TLOC1 and SKIL as cancer drivers. Hagerstrand D, Tong A, Schumacher SE, Ilic N, Shen RR, Cheung HW, Vazquez F, Shrestha Y, Kim SY, Giacomelli AO, Rosenbluh J, Schinzel AC, Spardy NA, Barbie DA, Mermel CH, Weir BA, Garraway LA, Tamayo P, Mesirov JP, Beroukhim R, Hahn WC. Cancer Discov. 2013 Jun 13. [Epub ahead of print] 10.1158/2159-8290.CD-12-0592 PubMed 23764425.
Backbone
  Vector backbone: pBabe-puro-flag-DEST
  Backbone size w/o insert (bp): 5100
  Vector type: Mammalian Expression, Retroviral
  Selectable markers: Puromycin
Growth in bacteria
  Bacterial resistance: Ampicillin, 100 μg/mL
  Growth temperature: 37°C
  Growth strain: DH5alpha
  Copy number: Unknown
Gene/Insert
  Gene/Insert name: MYNN
  Species: H. sapiens (human)
  Entrez Gene: MYNN (a.k.a. SBBIZ1, OSZF, ZBTB31, ZNF902)
  Cloning method: Gateway Cloning
  Sequencing primers: 5′ pBabe5'; 3′ pBabe3'
Resource information
  A portion of this plasmid was derived from a plasmid made by: THE CCSB HUMAN ORFEOME COLLECTION
Terms and licenses: Academic/Nonprofit Terms; Industry Terms: Not Available to Industry
How to cite: pBabe_puro_DEST_MYNN was a gift from William Hahn (Addgene plasmid # 45260 ; http://n2t.net/addgene:45260 ; RRID:Addgene_45260)
