[The description below was written by a language model from this plasmid's Addgene catalogue record.]
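Description:
pBabe_puro_DEST_MYNN is a retroviral mammalian expression plasmid that carries the human MYNN open reading frame (myoneurin, also known as ZBTB31, ZNF902, OSZF or SBBIZ1) in a Gateway-adapted pBabe-puro backbone. The parental vector, pBabe-puro-flag-DEST, is listed at about 5.1 kb without insert. The ORF was introduced by Gateway recombination, and part of the plasmid derives from the CCSB human ORFeome collection, which presumably supplied the MYNN entry clone. The plasmid is propagated in standard E. coli under ampicillin selection. Its copy number is recorded as unknown, and no feature table is provided, so the exact origin of replication, attB junctions and other sequence elements cannot be confirmed from the record.

pBabe vectors are generally Moloney murine leukaemia virus-based designs in which the long terminal repeats and packaging signal allow the transcript to be packaged into retroviral particles in a packaging cell line and then stably integrated into dividing target cells. In this family the 5′ LTR typically drives the inserted gene, while a separate internal promoter expresses the puromycin resistance gene. The record itself names only puromycin as the mammalian selectable marker and does not state the promoters. The backbone name suggests a FLAG epitope tag, but the record does not say whether MYNN is expressed as a tagged fusion or at which terminus.

The associated publication describes a systematic interrogation of genes in the 3q26 region to identify cancer drivers. This indicates that the construct was made as one of a set of ORF overexpression vectors for stable, puromycin-selected expression of candidate 3q26 genes in mammalian cells.
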