>Addgene plasmid #45260 | pBabe_puro_DEST_MYNN | depositor partial sequence | sequence record 63194 | MYNN 3'
CCTTGTCAGAAGTTGGGCAGTATAATTGTTGTAAAAAAATCAACTGTGGTTCTGAATACCCATTCACAGT
TGACCTCAACAATGTATCTGATGTAGGAGACTGAGTATCCGTGACAGGCAGAAGCATGTGATGGTCCTCA
GTCCCAAGTGGAAGAGCTAATGGTAAAGTCATATCAGAAGGCTTCACATCCATAGTTTCTGATAAAGGAC
TTTTTTGTATGGAATCCTGTTCACTCAAAGTATGATCCTCTGCACTGGAGTCTAGAGTTTTATCTGCACC
AGAATGGACTTTTGTTTTGTGCTTCTTTAAATTTTTAATATCTGTGTAAGAATTTCCACATAATTCGCAG
ATAAATGGTCTTTCTCCTGTATGGGACCGAAAGTGTTTGTTGAGCTCTCCTGAGGAAATAAAACTTTTCC
CACAAATACCACATATGTATGGTTTTTCACCTGTATGTTTTCGAGAATGAGTGATAAGAGAACTAGAGAC
AGCAAATGCCTTCCCACAGGTATCACATACATAAGGCTTTTCTCCAGTATGCCTACGGACATGATAGGTC
AGTGTGCTGGCTTGAGCAAATCTCTGTCCACACCTATCACAGACATATGGCTTCTCTCCACTATGCTTCC
TTGCATGAATCTTGAGATTGCTAGAAGTTGCAAACTGTAAGTTGCATACATCACATTTATAGGGTTTTTC
TTCACCATGATGCATGCGACTATGGAAGACTAGCTGACATTTCTGAGCAAATCCTTTATCACACAATTCA
CATTTGTATGGCTTCTCACCTGTATGAGTTCTTACATGCGTTTTCAGCTGGTTACATTGGGTAAATGCCT
TTCCACATAAGTGGCAGACGTAAGGTTTGACTCCTTTATGTATTCTCATGTGCCTTCTCAANCTGCTGGC
TTCTGAAAACACTTTCCCACATGTGTTACACATTGGCTTGGCCNTGGAATACCTCTGATCCAGCTCTTCC
CCGGAGTTCTCCGCCTCATAAGGACTCTGGACCCTGGCTATATA
