>Addgene plasmid #45260 | pBabe_puro_DEST_MYNN | addgene partial sequence | sequence record 66199 | pBabe5 5'-CTTTATCCAGCCCTCAC-3'
CGGATCCCAGTGTGGTGGTACGTAGGAATTCGCCAGCACAGTGGTCGAGACAAGTTTGTACAAAAAAGTT
GGCATGCAGTATTCGCACCACTGTGAGCACCTTTTAGAGAGACTGAACAAACAGCGGGAAGCAGGTTTTC
TCTGTGACTGTACCATAGTGATTGGGGAATTCCAGTTTAAAGCTCATAGGAATGTGCTGGCCTCCTTTAG
TGAGTATTTTGGTGCGATCTACAGAAGCACTTCTGAGAACAATGTCTTTCTTGATCAGAGTCAGGTGAAG
GCTGATGGATTTCAGAAACTGTTGGAGTTTATATACACAGGAACTTTAAATCTTGACAGTTGGAATGTTA
AAGAAATTCATCAGGCTGCTGACTATCTCAAAGTGGAAGAGGTGGTCACTAAATGCAAAATAAAGATGGA
AGATTTTGCTTTTATTGCTAATCCTTCTTCTACAGAGATATCTAGTATTACTGGAAACATTGAATTGAAT
CAACAGACTTGTCTTCTTACTCTGCGAGATTATAATAATCGAGAGAAATCAGAAGTATCTACAGATTTGA
TTCAGGCAAATCCTAAACAAGGCGCGTTAGCGAAAAAGTCATCTCAAACGAAAAAGAAGAAGAAGGCTTT
CAACTCCCCGAAAACAGGGCAGAATAAAACAGTGCAATATCCCAGTGACATCTTAGAGAATGCATCTGTT
GAATTATTCCTAGATGCAAATAAACTGCCCACACCTGTAGTAGAACAAGTTGCACAAATAAATGATAATT
CAGAACTCGAGTTGACATCAGTTGTGGAAAATACTTTTCCAGCACAAGATATTGTGCACACTGTTACAGT
GAAACGGAAACGTGGAAAATCACAGCCAAACTGTGCTCTGAAAGAACACTCTATGTCTAATATAGCCAGC
GTCAAGAGTCCTTATGAGGCG
